>Addgene plasmid #189780 | pYPQCas12j2 | addgene full sequence | sequence record 375101 | Addgene NGS Result
TCTGGACCAGCCAGGACAGAAATGCCTCGACTTCGCTGCTACCCAAGGTTGCCGGGTGACGCACACCGTG
GAAACGGATGAAGGCACGAACCCAGTGGACATAAGCCTGTTCGGTTCGTAAGCTGTAATGCAAGTAGCGT
ATGCGCTCACGCAACTGGTCCAGAACCTTGACCGAACGCAGCGGTGGTAACGGCGCAGTGGCGGTTTTCA
TGGCTTGTTATGACTGTTTTTTTGGGGTACAGTCTATGCCTCGGGCATCCAAGCAGCAAGCGCGTTACGC
CGTGGGTCGATGTTTGATGTTATGGAGCAGCAACGATGTTACGCAGCAGGGCAGTCGCCCTAAAACAAAG
TTAAACATTATGAGGGAAGCGGTGATCGCCGAAGTATCGACTCAACTATCAGAGGTAGTTGGCGTCATCG
AGCGCCATCTCGAACCGACGTTGCTGGCCGTACATTTGTACGGCTCCGCAGTGGATGGCGGCCTGAAGCC
ACACAGTGATATTGATTTGCTGGTTACGGTGACCGTAAGGCTTGATGAAACAACGCGGCGAGCTTTGATC
AACGACCTTTTGGAAACTTCGGCTTCCCCTGGAGAGAGCGAGATTCTCCGCGCTGTAGAAGTCACCATTG
TTGTGCACGACGACATCATTCCGTGGCGTTATCCAGCTAAGCGCGAACTGCAATTTGGAGAATGGCAGCG
CAATGACATTCTTGCAGGTATCTTCGAGCCAGCCACGATCGACATTGATCTGGCTATCTTGCTGACAAAA
GCAAGAGAACATAGCGTTGCCTTGGTAGGTCCAGCGGCGGAGGAACTCTTTGATCCGGTTCCTGAACAGG
ATCTATTTGAGGCGCTAAATGAAACCTTAACGCTATGGAACTCGCCGCCCGACTGGGCTGGCGATGAGCG
AAATGTAGTGCTTACGTTGTCCCGCATTTGGTACAGCGCAGTAACCGGCAAAATCGCGCCGAAGGATGTC
GCTGCCGACTGGGCAATGGAGCGCCTGCCGGCCCAGTATCAGCCCGTCATACTTGAAGCTAGACAGGCTT
ATCTTGGACAAGAAGAAGATCGCTTGGCCTCGCGCGCAGATCAGTTGGAAGAATTTGTCCACTACGTGAA
AGGCGAGATCACCAAGGTAGTCGGCAAATAACCCTCGAGCCACCCATGACCAAAATCCCTTAACGTGAGT
TACGCGTCGTTCCACTGAGCGTCAGACCCCGTAGAAAAGATCAAAGGATCTTCTTGAGATCCTTTTTTTC
TGCGCGTAATCTGCTGCTTGCAAACAAAAAAACCACCGCTACCAGCGGTGGTTTGTTTGCCGGATCAAGA
GCTACCAACTCTTTTTCCGAAGGTAACTGGCTTCAGCAGAGCGCAGATACCAAATACTGTTCTTCTAGTG
TAGCCGTAGTTAGGCCACCACTTCAAGAACTCTGTAGCACCGCCTACATACCTCGCTCTGCTAATCCTGT
TACCAGTGGCTGCTGCCAGTGGCGATAAGTCGTGTCTTACCGGGTTGGACTCAAGACGATAGTTACCGGA
TAAGGCGCAGCGGTCGGGCTGAACGGGGGGTTCGTGCACACAGCCCAGCTTGGAGCGAACGACCTACACC
GAACTGAGATACCTACAGCGTGAGCTATGAGAAAGCGCCACGCTTCCCGAAGGGAGAAAGGCGGACAGGT
ATCCGGTAAGCGGCAGGGTCGGAACAGGAGAGCGCACGAGGGAGCTTCCAGGGGGAAACGCCTGGTATCT
TTATAGTCCTGTCGGGTTTCGCCACCTCTGACTTGAGCGTCGATTTTTGTGATGCTCGTCAGGGGGGCGG
AGCCTATGGAAAAACGCCAGCAACGCGGCCTTTTTACGGTTCCTGGCCTTTTGCTGGCCTTTTGCTCACA
TGTTCTTTCCTGCGTTATCCCCTGATTCTGTGGATAACCGTATTACCGCCTTTGAGTGAGCTGATACCGC
TCGCCGCAGCCGAACGACCGAGCGCAGCGAGTCAGTGAGCGAGGAAGCGGAAGAGCGCCCAATACGCAAA
CCGCCTCTCCCCGCGCGTTGGCCGATTCATTAATGCAGCTGGCACGACAGGTTTCCCGACTGGAAAGCGG
GCAGTGAGCGCAACGCAATTAATACGCGTACCGCGAGCCAGGAAGAGTTTGTAGAAACGCAAAAAGGCCA
TCCGTCAGGATGGCCTTCTGCTTAGTTTGATGCCTGGCAGTTTATGGCGGGCGTCCTGCCCGCCACCCTC
CGGGCCGTTGCTTCACAACGTTCAAATCCGCTCCCGGCGGATTTGTCCTACTCAGGAGAGCGTTCACCGA
CAAACAACAGATAAAACGAAAGGCCCAGTCTTCCGACTGAGCCTTTCGTTTTATTTGATGCCTGGCAGTT
CCCTACTCTCGCGTTAACGCTTGCATGGATGTTTTCCCAGTCACGACGTTGTAAAACGACGGCCAGTCTT
AAGCTCGGGCCCCAAATAATGATTTTATTTTGACTGATAGTGACCTGTTCGTTGCAACAAATTGATGAGC
AATGCTTTTTTATAATGCCAACTTTGTACAAAAAAGCAGGCTCCGAATTCGCCCTTCACCATGGCTCCTA
AGAAGAAGCGGAAGGTTGGTATTCACGGGGTGCCTGCGGCTCCTAAACCGGCTGTCGAAAGCGAATTCTC
TAAAGTGTTGAAAAAGCACTTCCCTGGCGAGAGATTCAGATCATCCTACATGAAAAGAGGGGGGAAGATT
CTGGCGGCTCAAGGAGAGGAAGCCGTCGTGGCATATCTCCAGGGCAAATCCGAGGAGGAACCACCGAACT
TTCAACCTCCAGCAAAGTGCCATGTGGTCACGAAGTCCCGGGATTTTGCGGAGTGGCCAATCATGAAGGC
AAGTGAAGCCATACAGCGCTATATCTACGCCCTTAGCACTACTGAAAGAGCGGCGTGTAAGCCTGGAAAA
TCCTCTGAGTCGCACGCGGCATGGTTTGCTGCTACAGGGGTGTCTAATCATGGATATAGCCATGTTCAGG
GTCTTAACCTGATCTTTGACCATACACTGGGACGCTACGATGGGGTGTTGAAGAAGGTTCAACTGAGGAA
TGAAAAAGCAAGAGCGCGCCTTGAGAGCATCAACGCGAGCCGCGCTGACGAAGGACTCCCGGAAATCAAG
GCAGAAGAAGAAGAAGTTGCAACGAATGAGACGGGACACTTGCTGCAGCCACCCGGAATAAACCCTTCCT
TTTATGTTTATCAGACTATCAGCCCTCAGGCTTATCGCCCCCGCGATGAGATCGTCCTTCCGCCTGAGTA
CGCTGGCTACGTTAGGGACCCAAACGCGCCTATACCGTTGGGCGTCGTTAGGAATAGATGCGATATACAG
AAAGGCTGCCCAGGGTATATACCCGAGTGGCAGCGCGAGGCTGGGACTGCGATATCACCTAAAACCGGCA
AAGCCGTTACGGTGCCGGGATTGAGTCCTAAAAAAAATAAGAGAATGAGGAGGTATTGGCGGTCAGAGAA
GGAGAAGGCCCAAGATGCACTCCTTGTCACCGTGAGGATAGGCACGGATTGGGTCGTCATTGACGTTAGA
GGGCTTTTGAGGAACGCACGGTGGAGGACTATTGCGCCGAAGGACATTAGTCTGAACGCGCTTCTCGATC
TGTTCACTGGCGACCCAGTTATTGATGTGAGGCGGAACATAGTCACCTTTACTTATACTCTGGACGCATG
CGGAACATACGCTCGCAAGTGGACCCTGAAAGGAAAGCAGACTAAGGCCACACTGGATAAGTTGACAGCC
ACGCAGACAGTCGCTTTGGTGGCCATAGACCTTGGGCAAACCAACCCAATTAGTGCCGGGATCAGCAGGG
TTACTCAGGAGAATGGTGCACTTCAGTGCGAGCCTCTCGATCGCTTTACACTCCCCGATGATCTTCTTAA
AGACATCAGTGCCTACAGAATCGCCTGGGACCGGAACGAGGAGGAACTCCGCGCTCGCAGTGTTGAAGCC
TTGCCAGAAGCACAGCAGGCTGAGGTTAGGGCACTGGATGGCGTTTCTAAAGAGACTGCCAGAACTCAAT
TGTGTGCTGATTTTGGGCTTGATCCTAAGAGACTCCCTTGGGATAAAATGTCGTCGAATACTACCTTCAT
CTCCGAGGCCCTGCTTAGTAACAGCGTTAGTCGCGACCAAGTCTTTTTCACACCCGCCCCGAAAAAAGGC
GCGAAAAAGAAAGCTCCGGTGGAAGTTATGAGGAAAGACCGCACATGGGCACGCGCTTACAAACCGAGAC
TGTCAGTTGAAGCGCAGAAATTGAAGAACGAAGCACTTTGGGCCTTGAAGCGGACATCTCCAGAGTATCT
TAAACTCTCCAGGAGAAAGGAAGAACTCTGTAGAAGGTCGATTAATTACGTTATAGAGAAGACACGCCGG
AGGACTCAGTGTCAAATTGTTATTCCGGTCATCGAAGACCTCAATGTTCGCTTCTTTCATGGTTCTGGAA
AGCGGTTGCCCGGATGGGACAATTTCTTTACAGCTAAAAAAGAAAACCGCTGGTTCATACAAGGATTGCA
CAAGGCCTTTAGTGATCTCCGGACGCATCGCTCCTTTTATGTCTTCGAGGTGAGACCGGAAAGAACGTCC
ATCACATGCCCAAAGTGTGGACATTGTGAAGTCGGGAACCGGGACGGTGAGGCCTTTCAATGCCTTTCGT
GCGGGAAGACCTGTAATGCGGATCTTGATGTGGCTACGCATAATCTCACTCAGGTGGCTCTCACAGGCAA
AACAATGCCGAAGAGAGAGGAACCTAGGGATGCACAAGGGACGGCCCCGGCCAGAAAAACGAAGAAGGCT
AGCAAGTCCAAGGCGCCGCCGGCGGAGAGGGAGGATCAGACTCCAGCCCAGGAACCATCCCAAACAAGTA
AGCGTCCTGCTGCCACCAAAAAGGCCGGACAGGCTAAGAAAAAGAAGTGAGACGACTAGTGGCGGCCGCC
GACGTCCGATCGTTCAAACATTTGGCAATAAAGTTTCTTAAGATTGAATCCTGTTGCCGGTCTTGCGATG
ATTATCATATAATTTCTGTTGAATTACGTTAAGCATGTAATAATTAACATGTAATGCATGACGTTATTTA
TGAGATGGGTTTTTATGATTAGAGTCCCGCAATTATACATTTAATACGCGATAGAAAACAAAATATAGCG
CGCAAACTAGGATAAATTATCGCGCGCGGTGTCATCTATGTTACTAGATCGGGAATTGATCCCCCCTCGA
CAGCTTCCGGAAAGGGCGAATTCGCAACTTTGTATACAAAAGTTGAACGAGAAACGTAAAATGATATAAA
TATCAATATATTAAATTAGATTTTGCATAAAAAACAGACTACATAATACTGTAAAACACAACATATCCAG
TCACTATGCCATCCAGCTGATATCCCCTATAGTGAGTCGTATTACATGGTCATAGCTGTTTCCTGGCAGC
TCTGGCCCGTGTCTCAAAATCTCTGATGTTACATTGCACAAGATAAAAATATATCATCATGCCTCC
Features (pLannotate 1.2.2; 12 found; start..end, strand, type, name):
     98..121     +  promoter       Pc promoter (fragment): intI1 (promoter lies within the coding sequence); class 1 integron promoter
    297..353     +  CDS            GmR (fragment): gentamycin acetyltransferase; aacC1; confers resistance to gentamycin
    360..1151    +  CDS            SmR: aminoglycoside adenylyltransferase (Murphy, 1985); aadA; confers resistance to spectinomycin and streptomycin
   1244..1832    +  rep_origin     ori: high-copy-number ColE1/pMB1/pBR322/pUC origin of replication
   2015..2107    +  CDS            lacI (fragment): lac repressor; lacI; The lac repressor binds to the lac operator to inhibit transcription in E. coli. This inhibition can be relieved by adding lactose or isopropyl-β-D-thiogalactopyranoside (IPTG).
   2162..2189    -  terminator     rrnB T2 terminator: transcription terminator T2 from the E. coli rrnB gene
   2321..2364    +  terminator     rrnB T1 terminator: Escherichia coli rrnB; transcription terminator T1 from the E. coli rrnB gene
   2411..2447    -  CDS            lacZα (fragment): LacZα fragment of β-galactosidase; lacZ fragment
   2463..2562    +  protein_bind   attL1: mutant version of attL; recombination site for the Gateway® LR reaction LR Clonase™
   4978..5230    +  terminator     NOS terminator: nopaline synthase terminator and poly(A) signal
   5275..5398    +  protein_bind   attR5: mutant version of attR; recombination site for the Gateway® LR reaction LR Clonase™
   5416..5434    -  promoter       T7 promoter: promoter for bacteriophage T7 RNA polymerase
