[The description below was written by a language model from this plasmid's Addgene catalogue record and pLannotate feature annotations shown in this document.]
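Description:
pYPQCas12j2 is a 5,526 bp Gateway entry clone built on the pYPQ167 backbone and intended as a module for assembling plant CRISPR expression vectors. It is propagated in E. coli as a high-copy plasmid from a ColE1/pUC-type origin and is selected with spectinomycin through the aadA (SmR) aminoglycoside adenylyltransferase gene. Short fragments of a class 1 integron Pc promoter and a gentamicin acetyltransferase gene lie just upstream of this marker, and they appear to be remnants of the resistance cassette's origin. The rrnB T1 and T2 terminators sit upstream of the cloning region, where they typically insulate the insert from read-through transcription in bacteria. Small lacI and lacZα fragments and a T7 promoter beyond the attR5 site are backbone remnants.

The payload lies between an attL1 site and an attR5 site and encodes Cas12j2 (CasΦ), a hypercompact CRISPR nuclease, fused to nuclear localization signals at both its N and C termini. The annotation tool did not label the coding sequence itself, but the unannotated interval between attL1 and the NOS terminator corresponds to where it would sit. The nopaline synthase terminator and polyadenylation signal follows this region, so the cassette carries its own plant 3' end. It has no promoter, as the record states explicitly. The attL1/attR5 pairing suits multisite LR recombination, in which this clone would be combined with a complementary entry clone (typically a guide RNA module) and a destination vector that supplies the promoter. According to the associated publication, the system is used for genome editing, gene activation and epigenome editing in plants.
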