Addgene plasmid #189780: pYPQCas12j2
Purpose: Gateway entry plasmid (attL1 & attR5) expressing NLS-Cas12j2-NLS, without promoter
Depositing lab: Yiping Qi. Depositing organization: University of Maryland, College Park. Publication: Hypercompact CRISPR-Cas12j2 (CasPhi) enables genome editing, gene activation, and epigenome editing in plants. Liu S, Sretenovic S, Fan T, Cheng Y, Li G, Qi A, Tang X, Xu Y, Guo W, Zhong Z, He Y, Liang Y, Han Q, Zheng X, Gu X, Qi Y, Zhang Y. Plant Commun. 2022 Sep 20:100453. doi: 10.1016/j.xplc.2022.100453. PubMed 36127876.
Backbone
  Vector backbone: pYPQ167
  Total vector size (bp): 5526
  Vector type: Plant Expression, CRISPR ; Gateway compatible Cas12j2 entry clone
Growth in bacteria
  Bacterial resistance: Spectinomycin, 50 μg/mL
  Growth temperature: 37°C
  Growth strain: DH5alpha
  Copy number: High Copy
Gene/Insert
  Gene/Insert name: Cas12j2 (alt name: CasΦ)
  Tag / fusion protein: NLS (N terminal on insert); NLS (C terminal on insert)
Terms and licenses: Academic/Nonprofit Terms; Industry Terms: Not Available to Industry
How to cite: pYPQCas12j2 was a gift from Yiping Qi (Addgene plasmid # 189780 ; http://n2t.net/addgene:189780 ; RRID:Addgene_189780)
